Addgene plasmid #144216: TFORF2704
Purpose: Lentiviral vector for overexpressing transcription factor ORFs with unique 24-bp barcodes. Barcodes facilitate identification of transcription factors in pooled screens.
Depositing lab: Feng Zhang. Depositing organization: Broad Institute. Publication: A transcription factor atlas of directed differentiation. Joung J, Ma S, Tay T, Geiger-Schuller KR, Kirchgatterer PC, Verdine VK, Guo B, Arias-Garcia MA, Allen WE, Singh A, Kuksenko O, Abudayyeh OO, Gootenberg JS, Fu Z, Macrae RK, Buenrostro JD, Regev A, Zhang F. Cell. 2023 Jan 5;186(1):209-229.e26. doi: 10.1016/j.cell.2022.11.026. PubMed 36608654.
Backbone
  Vector backbone: pLX_TRC317
  Backbone manufacturer: Broad Institute Genetic Perturbation Platform
  Backbone size w/o insert (bp): 8264
  Vector type: Mammalian Expression, Lentiviral
  Selectable markers: Puromycin
Growth in bacteria
  Bacterial resistance: Ampicillin, 100 μg/mL
  Growth temperature: 37°C
  Growth strain: NEB Stable
  Copy number: High Copy
Gene/Insert
  Gene/Insert name: ESRRA
  Species: H. sapiens (human)
  Insert size (bp): 1370
  Entrez Gene: ESRRA (a.k.a. ERR1, ERRa, ERRalpha, ESRL1, NR3B1)
  Promoter: EF1a
  Cloning method: Unknown
  Sequencing primers: 5′ GGGTGGAGACTGAAGTTAGGCCAG; 3′ CACATAGCGTAAAAGGAGCAACATAG
Terms and licenses: Academic/Nonprofit Terms; Industry Terms: Not Available to Industry
Depositor comments: NM_001282451,ENST00000406310 . The transcription factor ORF portion of this plasmid was synthesized by Genewiz. Please test multiple small colonies in case of plasmid recombination. To make this collection available in a timely manner, a portion of this collection was not fully sequenced by Addgene. If an Addgene verified full plasmid sequence is not available, please contact us prior to placing an order to request the full sequence.
How to cite: TFORF2704 was a gift from Feng Zhang (Addgene plasmid # 144216 ; http://n2t.net/addgene:144216 ; RRID:Addgene_144216)
