[The description below was written by a language model from this plasmid's Addgene catalogue record and pLannotate feature annotations shown in this document.]
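Description:
TFORF2704 is a third-generation-style, self-inactivating lentiviral expression plasmid built on the pLX_TRC317 backbone and carrying the human transcription factor ESRRA (estrogen-related receptor alpha, also called ERR1 or NR3B1). It belongs to a barcoded transcription factor ORF collection designed for overexpression studies and pooled screens. In bacteria it is maintained through a high-copy ColE1/pUC-type origin and selected with ampicillin via the bla gene. An f1 origin and remnants of a lac/lacZα cloning region flanked by T3 and T7 promoters are also present in the backbone. The depositor notes that the plasmid may recombine, as is common for LTR-containing vectors.

The viral cassette begins with an RSV promoter fused to a truncated HIV-1 5' LTR, which drives Tat-independent production of genomic RNA in packaging cells. This is followed by the Ψ packaging signal with a gag fragment and then the RRE for Rev-dependent nuclear export. An SV40 early promoter/origin region then drives a puromycin N-acetyltransferase gene for selection of transduced mammalian cells. Downstream of it lie a cPPT/CTS element, which aids nuclear import of the viral genome, and the strong constitutive EF-1α promoter that expresses the ESRRA ORF. A WPRE after the ORF enhances transcript stability and expression, and the ΔU3 3' LTR inactivates the integrated provirus's own LTR promoter. An SV40 poly(A) signal lies beyond the LTR.

According to the record, each construct in the collection carries a unique 24-bp barcode that identifies the transcription factor in pooled experiments. The barcode is not annotated in the feature table, so its exact position is not stated. A short U6 promoter fragment is annotated between the ORF and the WPRE.
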