Features (pLannotate 1.2.2; 31 found; start..end, strand, type, name):
      5..231     +  promoter       RSV promoter: Rous sarcoma virus enhancer/promoter
    232..412     +  LTR            5' LTR (truncated): truncated 5' long terminal repeat (LTR) from HIV-1
    459..584     +  misc_feature   HIV-1 Ψ: packaging signal of human immunodeficiency virus type 1
    568..931     +  CDS            HIV-1 gag (fragment): gag protein from human immunodeficiency virus 1; gag
   1077..1310    +  misc_feature   RRE: The Rev response element (RRE) of HIV-1 allows for Rev-dependent mRNA export from the nucleus to the cytoplasm.
   1687..1713    +  CDS            Rev (fragment): human immunodeficiency virus 1 (HIV-1) Rev protein; rev; enhances nuclear export of unspliced and incompletely spliced viral mRNAs
   1720..1743    +  promoter       SV40 promoter (fragment): SV40 early promoter
   1744..1815    +  promoter       SV40 promoter (fragment): SV40 enhancer and early promoter
   1839..1974    +  rep_origin     SV40 ori: SV40 origin of replication
   2020..2616    +  CDS            PuroR (fragment): puromycin N-acetyltransferase; pac from Streptomyces; confers resistance to puromycin
   2665..2782    +  misc_feature   cPPT/CTS: central polypurine tract and central termination sequence of HIV-1
   2847..2913    +  CDS            small t antigen (fragment): SV40 (simian virus 40) small t antigen
   2920..4098    +  promoter       EF-1α promoter: strong constitutive promoter for human elongation factor EF-1α
   4115..5380    +  CDS            ESRRA: ERR1_HUMAN - Also known as ERR1, ESRL1, NR3B1. Experimental evidence at protein level: Swiss-Prot protein existence level 1. Binds to an ERR-alpha response element (ERRE) containing a single consensus half-site, 5'-TNAAGGTCA-3'. Can bind to the medium- chain acyl coenzyme A dehydrogenase (MCAD) response element NRRE-1 and may act as an important regulator of MCAD promoter. Binds to the C1 region of the lactoferrin gene promoter. Requires dimerization and the coactivator, PGC-1A, for full activity. The ERRalpha/PGC1alpha complex is a regulator of energy metabolism. Induces the expression of PER
   5396..5449    +  promoter       U6 promoter (fragment): RNA polymerase III promoter for human U6 snRNA
   5491..6079    +  misc_feature   WPRE: woodchuck hepatitis virus posttranscriptional regulatory element
   6130..6149    +  misc_feature   cPPT/CTS (fragment): central polypurine tract and central termination sequence of HIV-1
   6151..6384    +  LTR            3' LTR (ΔU3): self-inactivating 3' long terminal repeat (LTR) from HIV-1
   6462..6583    +  polyA_signal   SV40 poly(A) signal: SV40 polyadenylation signal
   6623..6758    +  rep_origin     SV40 ori: SV40 origin of replication
   6779..6797    -  promoter       T7 promoter: promoter for bacteriophage T7 RNA polymerase
   6805..6960    +  CDS            lacZα (fragment): LacZα fragment of β-galactosidase; lacZ fragment
   6965..7393    +  rep_origin     f1 ori (sequence partly withheld): f1 bacteriophage origin of replication; arrow indicates direction of (+) strand synthesis
   7446..7550    +  promoter       AmpR promoter: bla
   7551..8411    +  CDS            AmpR: β-lactamase; bla; confers resistance to ampicillin, carbenicillin, and related antibiotics
   8582..9170    +  rep_origin     ori: high-copy-number ColE1/pMB1/pBR322/pUC origin of replication
   9353..9445    +  CDS            lacI (fragment): lac repressor; lacI; The lac repressor binds to the lac operator to inhibit transcription in E. coli. This inhibition can be relieved by adding lactose or isopropyl-β-D-thiogalactopyranoside (IPTG).
   9458..9479    +  protein_bind   CAP binding site: CAP binding activates transcription in the presence of cAMP. E. coli catabolite activator protein
   9494..9524    +  promoter       lac promoter: promoter for the E. coli lac operon
   9532..9548    +  protein_bind   lac operator: The lac repressor binds to the lac operator to inhibit transcription in E. coli. This inhibition can be relieved by adding lactose or isopropyl-β-D-thiogalactopyranoside (IPTG). lac repressor encoded by lacI
   9593..9611    +  promoter       T3 promoter: promoter for bacteriophage T3 RNA polymerase
>Addgene plasmid #144216 | TFORF2704 | addgene full sequence | sequence record 391479 | Addgene NGS Result
TTAATGTAGTCTTATGCAATACTCTTGTAGTCTTGCAACATGGTAACGATGAGTTAGCAACATGCCTTAC
AAGGAGAGAAAAAGCACCGTGCATGCCGATTGGTGGAAGTAAGGTGGTACGATCGTGCCTTATTAGGAAG
GCAACAGACGGGTCTGACATGGATTGGACGAACCACTGAATTGCCGCATTGCAGAGATATTGTATTTAAG
TGCCTAGCTCGATACATAAACGGGTCTCTCTGGTTAGACCAGATCTGAGCCTGGGAGCTCTCTGGCTAAC
TAGGGAACCCACTGCTTAAGCCTCAATAAAGCTTGCCTTGAGTGCTTCAAGTAGTGTGTGCCCGTCTGTT
GTGTGACTCTGGTAACTAGAGATCCCTCAGACCCTTTTAGTCAGTGTGGAAAATCTCTAGCAGTGGCGCC
CGAACAGGGACTTGAAAGCGAAAGGGAAACCAGAGGAGCTCTCTCGACGCAGGACTCGGCTTGCTGAAGC
GCGCACGGCAAGAGGCGAGGGGCGGCGACTGGTGAGTACGCCAAAAATTTTGACTAGCGGAGGCTAGAAG
GAGAGAGATGGGTGCGAGAGCGTCAGTATTAAGCGGGGGAGAATTAGATCGCGATGGGAAAAAATTCGGT
TAAGGCCAGGGGGAAAGAAAAAATATAAATTAAAACATATAGTATGGGCAAGCAGGGAGCTAGAACGATT
CGCAGTTAATCCTGGCCTGTTAGAAACATCAGAAGGCTGTAGACAAATACTGGGACAGCTACAACCATCC
CTTCAGACAGGATCAGAAGAACTTAGATCATTATATAATACAGTAGCAACCCTCTATTGTGTGCATCAAA
GGATAGAGATAAAAGACACCAAGGAAGCTTTAGACAAGATAGAGGAAGAGCAAAACAAAAGTAAGACCAC
CGCACAGCAAGCGGCCGCTGATCTTCAGACCTGGAGGAGGAGATATGAGGGACAATTGGAGAAGTGAATT
ATATAAATATAAAGTAGTAAAAATTGAACCATTAGGAGTAGCACCCACCAAGGCAAAGAGAAGAGTGGTG
CAGAGAGAAAAAAGAGCAGTGGGAATAGGAGCTTTGTTCCTTGGGTTCTTGGGAGCAGCAGGAAGCACTA
TGGGCGCAGCGTCAATGACGCTGACGGTACAGGCCAGACAATTATTGTCTGGTATAGTGCAGCAGCAGAA
CAATTTGCTGAGGGCTATTGAGGCGCAACAGCATCTGTTGCAACTCACAGTCTGGGGCATCAAGCAGCTC
CAGGCAAGAATCCTGGCTGTGGAAAGATACCTAAAGGATCAACAGCTCCTGGGGATTTGGGGTTGCTCTG
GAAAACTCATTTGCACCACTGCTGTGCCTTGGAATGCTAGTTGGAGTAATAAATCTCTGGAACAGATTTG
GAATCACACGACCTGGATGGAGTGGGACAGAGAAATTAACAATTACACAAGCTTAATACACTCCTTAATT
GAAGAATCGCAAAACCAGCAAGAAAAGAATGAACAAGAATTATTGGAATTAGATAAATGGGCAAGTTTGT
GGAATTGGTTTAACATAACAAATTGGCTGTGGTATATAAAATTATTCATAATGATAGTAGGAGGCTTGGT
AGGTTTAAGAATAGTTTTTGCTGTACTTTCTATAGTGAATAGAGTTAGGCAGGGATATTCACCATTATCG
TTTCAGACCCACCTCCCAACCCCGAGGGGACCCATGCATTGCATCTCAATTAGTCAGCAACCAGGTGTGG
AAAGTCCCCAGGCTCCCCAGCAGGCAGAAGTATGCAAAGCATGCGTCTCAATTAGTCAGCAACCATAGTC
CCGCCCCTAACTCCGCCCATCCCGCCCCTAACTCCGCCCAGTTCCGCCCATTCTCCGCCCCATGGCTGAC
TAATTTTTTTTATTTATGCAGAGGCCGAGGCCGCCTCGGCCTCTGAGCTATTCCAGAAGTAGTGAGGAGG
CTTTTTTGGAGGCCTAGGCTTTTGCAAAAAGCTTTCTAGAGGTACCACCGGAGCTTACCATGACCGAGTA
CAAGCCCACGGTGCGCCTCGCCACCCGCGACGACGTCCCCAGGGCCGTACGCACCCTCGCCGCCGCGTTC
GCCGACTACCCCGCCACGCGCCACACCGTCGATCCGGACCGCCACATCGAGCGGGTCACCGAGCTGCAAG
AACTCTTCCTCACGCGCGTCGGGCTCGACATCGGCAAGGTGTGGGTCGCGGACGACGGCGCCGCCGTGGC
GGTCTGGACCACGCCGGAGAGCGTCGAAGCGGGGGCGGTGTTCGCCGAGATCGGCCCGCGCATGGCCGAG
TTGAGCGGTTCCCGGCTGGCCGCGCAGCAACAGATGGAAGGCCTCCTGGCGCCGCACCGGCCCAAGGAGC
CCGCGTGGTTCCTGGCCACCGTCGGCGTCTCGCCCGACCACCAGGGCAAGGGTCTGGGCAGCGCCGTCGT
GCTCCCCGGAGTGGAGGCGGCCGAGCGCGCCGGGGTGCCCGCCTTCCTGGAGACCTCCGCGCCCCGCAAC
CTCCCCTTCTACGAGCGGCTCGGCTTCACCGTCACCGCCGACGTCGAGGTGCCCGAAGGACCGCGCACCT
GGTGCATGACCCGCAAGCCCGGTGCCAGTTAACGAATTCTAGATCTTGAGACAAATGGCAGTATTCATCC
ACAATTTTAAAAGAAAAGGGGGGATTGGGGGGTACAGTGCAGGGGAAAGAATAGTAGACATAATAGCAAC
AGACATACAAACTAAAGAATTACAAAAACAAATTACAAAAATTCAAAATTTTCGGGTTTATTACAGGGAC
AGCAGAGATCCACTTTGGCGCCGGCTCGAGGCCTGCAGGTGCAAAGATGGATAAAGTTTTAAACAGAGAG
GAATCTTTGCAGCTAATGGACCTTCTAGGTCTTGAAAGGAGTGGGAATTGGCTCCGGTGCCCGTCAGTGG
GCAGAGCGCACATCGCCCACAGTCCCCGAGAAGTTGGGGGGAGGGGTCGGCAATTGAACCGGTGCCTAGA
GAAGGTGGCGCGGGGTAAACTGGGAAAGTGATGTCGTGTACTGGCTCCGCCTTTTTCCCGAGGGTGGGGG
AGAACCGTATATAAGTGCAGTAGTCGCCGTGAACGTTCTTTTTCGCAACGGGTTTGCCGCCAGAACACAG
GTAAGTGCCGTGTGTGGTTCCCGCGGGCCTGGCCTCTTTACGGGTTATGGCCCTTGCGTGCCTTGAATTA
CTTCCACCTGGCTGCAGTACGTGATTCTTGATCCCGAGCTTCGGGTTGGAAGTGGGTGGGAGAGTTCGAG
GCCTTGCGCTTAAGGAGCCCCTTCGCCTCGTGCTTGAGTTGAGGCCTGGCCTGGGCGCTGGGGCCGCCGC
GTGCGAATCTGGTGGCACCTTCGCGCCTGTCTCGCTGCTTTCGATAAGTCTCTAGCCATTTAAAATTTTT
GATGACCTGCTGCGACGCTTTTTTTCTGGCAAGATAGTCTTGTAAATGCGGGCCAAGATCTGCACACTGG
TATTTCGGTTTTTGGGGCCGCGGGCGGCGACGGGGCCCGTGCGTCCCAGCGCACATGTTCGGCGAGGCGG
GGCCTGCGAGCGCGGCCACCGAGAATCGGACGGGGGTAGTCTCAAGCTGGCCGGCCTGCTCTGGTGCCTG
GCCTCGCGCCGCCGTGTATCGCCCCGCCCTGGGCGGCAAGGCTGGCCCGGTCGGCACCAGTTGCGTGAGC
GGAAAGATGGCCGCTTCCCGGCCCTGCTGCAGGGAGCTCAAAATGGAGGACGCGGCGCTCGGGAGAGCGG
GCGGGTGAGTCACCCACACAAAGGAAAAGGGCCTTTCCGTCCTCAGCCGTCGCTTCATGTGACTCCACGG
AGTACCGGGCGCCGTCCAGGCACCTCGATTAGTTCTCGAGCTTTTGGAGTACGTCGTCTTTAGGTTGGGG
GGAGGGGTTTTATGCGATGGAGTTTCCCCACACTGAGTGGGTGGAGACTGAAGTTAGGCCAGCTTGGCAC
TTGATGTAATTCTCCTTGGAATTTGCCCTTTTTGAGTTTGGATCTTGGTTCATTCTCAAGCCTCAGACAG
TGGTTCAAAGTTTTTTTCTTCCATTTCAGGTGTCGTGAGGCTAGCACCGCCACCATGTCCAGCCAGGTGG
TGGGCATTGAGCCTCTCTACATCAAGGCAGAGCCGGCCAGCCCTGACAGTCCAAAGGGTTCCTCGGAGAC
AGAGACCGAGCCTCCTGTGGCCCTGGCCCCTGGTCCAGCTCCCACTCGCTGCCTCCCAGGCCACAAGGAA
GAGGAGGATGGGGAGGGGGCTGGGCCTGGCGAGCAGGGCGGTGGGAAGCTGGTGCTCAGCTCCCTGCCCA
AGCGCCTCTGCCTGGTCTGTGGGGACGTGGCCTCCGGCTACCACTATGGTGTGGCATCCTGTGAGGCCTG
CAAAGCCTTCTTCAAGAGGACCATCCAGGGGAGCATCGAGTACAGCTGTCCGGCCTCCAACGAGTGTGAG
ATCACCAAGCGGAGACGCAAGGCCTGCCAGGCCTGCCGCTTCACCAAGTGCCTGCGGGTGGGCATGCTCA
AGGAGGGAGTGCGCCTGGACCGCGTCCGGGGTGGGCGGCAGAAGTACAAGCGGCGGCCGGAGGTGGACCC
ACTGCCCTTCCCGGGCCCCTTCCCTGCTGGGCCCCTGGCAGTCGCTGGAGGCCCCCGGAAGACAGCCCCA
GTGAATGCACTGGTGTCTCATCTGCTGGTGGTTGAGCCTGAGAAGCTCTATGCCATGCCTGACCCCGCAG
GCCCTGATGGGCACCTCCCAGCCGTGGCTACCCTCTGTGACCTCTTTGACCGAGAGATTGTGGTCACCAT
CAGCTGGGCCAAGAGCATCCCAGGCTTCTCATCGCTGTCGCTGTCTGACCAGATGTCAGTACTGCAGAGC
GTGTGGATGGAGGTGCTGGTGCTGGGTGTGGCCCAGCGCTCACTGCCACTGCAGGATGAGCTGGCCTTCG
CTGAGGACTTAGTCCTGGATGAAGAGGGGGCACGGGCAGCTGGCCTGGGGGAACTGGGGGCTGCCCTGCT
GCAACTAGTGCGGCGGCTGCAGGCCCTGCGGCTGGAGCGAGAGGAGTATGTTCTACTAAAGGCCTTGGCC
CTTGCCAATTCAGACTCTGTGCACATCGAAGATGCCGAGGCTGTGGAGCAGCTGCGAGAAGCTCTGCACG
AGGCCCTGCTGGAGTATGAAGCCGGCCGGGCTGGCCCCGGAGGGGGTGCTGAGCGGCGGCGGGCGGGCAG
GCTGCTGCTCACGCTACCGCTCCTCCGCCAGACAGCGGGCAAAGTGCTGGCCCATTTCTATGGGGTGAAG
CTGGAGGGCAAGGTGCCCATGCACAAGCTGTTCTTGGAGATGCTCGAGGCCATGATGGACTAGTAATGAA
CTAGTCCGTAACTTGAAAGTATTTCGATTTCTTGGCTTTATATATCTTGTGGAAAGGACGAATGTCTCGT
CTCGCGGGCTCGCATACGCGTTAAGTCGACAATCAACCTCTGGATTACAAAATTTGTGAAAGATTGACTG
GTATTCTTAACTATGTTGCTCCTTTTACGCTATGTGGATACGCTGCTTTAATGCCTTTGTATCATGCTAT
TGCTTCCCGTATGGCTTTCATTTTCTCCTCCTTGTATAAATCCTGGTTGCTGTCTCTTTATGAGGAGTTG
TGGCCCGTTGTCAGGCAACGTGGCGTGGTGTGCACTGTGTTTGCTGACGCAACCCCCACTGGTTGGGGCA
TTGCCACCACCTGTCAGCTCCTTTCCGGGACTTTCGCTTTCCCCCTCCCTATTGCCACGGCGGAACTCAT
CGCCGCCTGCCTTGCCCGCTGCTGGACAGGGGCTCGGCTGTTGGGCACTGACAATTCCGTGGTGTTGTCG
GGGAAATCATCGTCCTTTCCTTGGCTGCTCGCCTGTGTTGCCACCTGGATTCTGCGCGGGACGTCCTTCT
GCTACGTCCCTTCGGCCCTCAATCCAGCGGACCTTCCTTCCCGCGGCCTGCTGCCGGCTCTGCGGCCTCT
TCCGCGTCTTCGCCTTCGCCCTCAGACGAGTCGGATCTCCCTTTGGGCCGCCTCCCCGCGTCGACTTTAA
GACCAATGACTTACAAGGCAGCTGTAGATCTTAGCCACTTTTTAAAAGAAAAGGGGGGACTGGAAGGGCT
AATTCACTCCCAACGAAGACAAGATCTGCTTTTTGCTTGTACTGGGTCTCTCTGGTTAGACCAGATCTGA
GCCTGGGAGCTCTCTGGCTAACTAGGGAACCCACTGCTTAAGCCTCAATAAAGCTTGCCTTGAGTGCTTC
AAGTAGTGTGTGCCCGTCTGTTGTGTGACTCTGGTAACTAGAGATCCCTCAGACCCTTTTAGTCAGTGTG
GAAAATCTCTAGCAGTACGTATAGTAGTTCATGTCATCTTATTATTCAGTATTTATAACTTGCAAAGAAA
TGAATATCAGAGAGTGAGAGGAACTTGTTTATTGCAGCTTATAATGGTTACAAATAAAGCAATAGCATCA
CAAATTTCACAAATAAAGCATTTTTTTCACTGCATTCTAGTTGTGGTTTGTCCAAACTCATCAATGTATC
TTATCATGTCTGGCTCTAGCTATCCCGCCCCTAACTCCGCCCATCCCGCCCCTAACTCCGCCCAGTTCCG
CCCATTCTCCGCCCCATGGCTGACTAATTTTTTTTATTTATGCAGAGGCCGAGGCCGCCTCGGCCTCTGA
GCTATTCCAGAAGTAGTGAGGAGGCTTTTTTGGAGGCCTAGGGACGTACCCAATTCGCCCTATAGTGAGT
CGTATTACGCGCGCTCACTGGCCGTCGTTTTACAACGTCGTGACTGGGAAAACCCTGGCGTTACCCAACT
TAATCGCCTTGCAGCACATCCCCCTTTCGCCAGCTGGCGTAATAGCGAAGAGGCCCGCACCGATCGCCCT
TCCCAACAGTTGCGCAGCCTGAATGGCGAATGGG
[124 nt withheld, positions 6965-7088]
C
[91 nt withheld, positions 7090-7180]
A
[49 nt withheld, positions 7182-7230]
CCTTTGACGTTGGAGTCCACGTTCTTT
[37 nt withheld, positions 7258-7294]
ACCCTATCTCGGTCTATTCTTTTGATTTATAAGGGATTTTGCCGATTTCGGCCTATTGGTTAAAAAATGA
GCTGATTTAACAAAAATTTAACGCGAATTTTAACAAAATATTAACGCTTACAATTTAGGTGGCACTTTTC
GGGGAAATGTGCGCGGAACCCCTATTTGTTTATTTTTCTAAATACATTCAAATATGTATCCGCTCATGAG
ACAATAACCCTGATAAATGCTTCAATAATATTGAAAAAGGAAGAGTATGAGTATTCAACATTTCCGTGTC
GCCCTTATTCCCTTTTTTGCGGCATTTTGCCTTCCTGTTTTTGCTCACCCAGAAACGCTGGTGAAAGTAA
AAGATGCTGAAGATCAGTTGGGTGCACGAGTGGGTTACATCGAACTGGATCTCAACAGCGGTAAGATCCT
TGAGAGTTTTCGCCCCGAAGAACGTTTTCCAATGATGAGCACTTTTAAAGTTCTGCTATGTGGCGCGGTA
TTATCCCGTATTGACGCCGGGCAAGAGCAACTCGGTCGCCGCATACACTATTCTCAGAATGACTTGGTTG
AGTACTCACCAGTCACAGAAAAGCATCTTACGGATGGCATGACAGTAAGAGAATTATGCAGTGCTGCCAT
AACCATGAGTGATAACACTGCGGCCAACTTACTTCTGACAACGATCGGAGGACCGAAGGAGCTAACCGCT
TTTTTGCACAACATGGGGGATCATGTAACTCGCCTTGATCGTTGGGAACCGGAGCTGAATGAAGCCATAC
CAAACGACGAGCGTGACACCACGATGCCTGTAGCAATGGCAACAACGTTGCGCAAACTATTAACTGGCGA
ACTACTTACTCTAGCTTCCCGGCAACAATTAATAGACTGGATGGAGGCGGATAAAGTTGCAGGACCACTT
CTGCGCTCGGCCCTTCCGGCTGGCTGGTTTATTGCTGATAAATCTGGAGCCGGTGAGCGTGGGTCTCGCG
GTATCATTGCAGCACTGGGGCCAGATGGTAAGCCCTCCCGTATCGTAGTTATCTACACGACGGGGAGTCA
GGCAACTATGGATGAACGAAATAGACAGATCGCTGAGATAGGTGCCTCACTGATTAAGCATTGGTAACTG
TCAGACCAAGTTTACTCATATATACTTTAGATTGATTTAAAACTTCATTTTTAATTTAAAAGGATCTAGG
TGAAGATCCTTTTTGATAATCTCATGACCAAAATCCCTTAACGTGAGTTTTCGTTCCACTGAGCGTCAGA
CCCCGTAGAAAAGATCAAAGGATCTTCTTGAGATCCTTTTTTTCTGCGCGTAATCTGCTGCTTGCAAACA
AAAAAACCACCGCTACCAGCGGTGGTTTGTTTGCCGGATCAAGAGCTACCAACTCTTTTTCCGAAGGTAA
CTGGCTTCAGCAGAGCGCAGATACCAAATACTGTTCTTCTAGTGTAGCCGTAGTTAGGCCACCACTTCAA
GAACTCTGTAGCACCGCCTACATACCTCGCTCTGCTAATCCTGTTACCAGTGGCTGCTGCCAGTGGCGAT
AAGTCGTGTCTTACCGGGTTGGACTCAAGACGATAGTTACCGGATAAGGCGCAGCGGTCGGGCTGAACGG
GGGGTTCGTGCACACAGCCCAGCTTGGAGCGAACGACCTACACCGAACTGAGATACCTACAGCGTGAGCT
ATGAGAAAGCGCCACGCTTCCCGAAGGGAGAAAGGCGGACAGGTATCCGGTAAGCGGCAGGGTCGGAACA
GGAGAGCGCACGAGGGAGCTTCCAGGGGGAAACGCCTGGTATCTTTATAGTCCTGTCGGGTTTCGCCACC
TCTGACTTGAGCGTCGATTTTTGTGATGCTCGTCAGGGGGGCGGAGCCTATGGAAAAACGCCAGCAACGC
GGCCTTTTTACGGTTCCTGGCCTTTTGCTGGCCTTTTGCTCACATGTTCTTTCCTGCGTTATCCCCTGAT
TCTGTGGATAACCGTATTACCGCCTTTGAGTGAGCTGATACCGCTCGCCGCAGCCGAACGACCGAGCGCA
GCGAGTCAGTGAGCGAGGAAGCGGAAGAGCGCCCAATACGCAAACCGCCTCTCCCCGCGCGTTGGCCGAT
TCATTAATGCAGCTGGCACGACAGGTTTCCCGACTGGAAAGCGGGCAGTGAGCGCAACGCAATTAATGTG
AGTTAGCTCACTCATTAGGCACCCCAGGCTTTACACTTTATGCTTCCGGCTCGTATGTTGTGTGGAATTG
TGAGCGGATAACAATTTCACACAGGAAACAGCTATGACCATGATTACGCCAAGCGCGCAATTAACCCTCA
CTAAAGGGAACAAAAGCTGGAGCTGCAAGC
