>Addgene plasmid #144216 | TFORF2704 | depositor partial sequence | sequence record 284763 | Insert
ACCGCCACCATGTCCAGCCAGGTGGTGGGCATTGAGCCTCTCTACATCAAGGCAGAGCCGGCCAGCCCTG
ACAGTCCAAAGGGTTCCTCGGAGACAGAGACCGAGCCTCCTGTGGCCCTGGCCCCTGGTCCAGCTCCCAC
TCGCTGCCTCCCAGGCCACAAGGAAGAGGAGGATGGGGAGGGGGCTGGGCCTGGCGAGCAGGGCGGTGGG
AAGCTGGTGCTCAGCTCCCTGCCCAAGCGCCTCTGCCTGGTCTGTGGGGACGTGGCCTCCGGCTACCACT
ATGGTGTGGCATCCTGTGAGGCCTGCAAAGCCTTCTTCAAGAGGACCATCCAGGGGAGCATCGAGTACAG
CTGTCCGGCCTCCAACGAGTGTGAGATCACCAAGCGGAGACGCAAGGCCTGCCAGGCCTGCCGCTTCACC
AAGTGCCTGCGGGTGGGCATGCTCAAGGAGGGAGTGCGCCTGGACCGCGTCCGGGGTGGGCGGCAGAAGT
ACAAGCGGCGGCCGGAGGTGGACCCACTGCCCTTCCCGGGCCCCTTCCCTGCTGGGCCCCTGGCAGTCGC
TGGAGGCCCCCGGAAGACAGCCCCAGTGAATGCACTGGTGTCTCATCTGCTGGTGGTTGAGCCTGAGAAG
CTCTATGCCATGCCTGACCCCGCAGGCCCTGATGGGCACCTCCCAGCCGTGGCTACCCTCTGTGACCTCT
TTGACCGAGAGATTGTGGTCACCATCAGCTGGGCCAAGAGCATCCCAGGCTTCTCATCGCTGTCGCTGTC
TGACCAGATGTCAGTACTGCAGAGCGTGTGGATGGAGGTGCTGGTGCTGGGTGTGGCCCAGCGCTCACTG
CCACTGCAGGATGAGCTGGCCTTCGCTGAGGACTTAGTCCTGGATGAAGAGGGGGCACGGGCAGCTGGCC
TGGGGGAACTGGGGGCTGCCCTGCTGCAACTAGTGCGGCGGCTGCAGGCCCTGCGGCTGGAGCGAGAGGA
GTATGTTCTACTAAAGGCCTTGGCCCTTGCCAATTCAGACTCTGTGCACATCGAAGATGCCGAGGCTGTG
GAGCAGCTGCGAGAAGCTCTGCACGAGGCCCTGCTGGAGTATGAAGCCGGCCGGGCTGGCCCCGGAGGGG
GTGCTGAGCGGCGGCGGGCGGGCAGGCTGCTGCTCACGCTACCGCTCCTCCGCCAGACAGCGGGCAAAGT
GCTGGCCCATTTCTATGGGGTGAAGCTGGAGGGCAAGGTGCCCATGCACAAGCTGTTCTTGGAGATGCTC
GAGGCCATGATGGACTAGTAATGAACTAGTCCGTAACTTGAAAGTATTTCGATTTCTTGGCTTTATATAT
CTTGTGGAAAGGACGAATGTCTCGTCTCGCGGGCTCGCAT
