>Addgene plasmid #144216 | TFORF2704 | depositor partial sequence | sequence record 284764 | Barcode
ATGTCTCGTCTCGCGGGCTCGCAT
